Addgene plasmid #133803: pHR_TetO_CD19-P2A-mCherry
Purpose: repressible expression of CD19 and mCherry in mammalian cells
Depositing lab: Wendell Lim. Depositing organization: University of California, San Francisco (UCSF). Publication: Programming self-organizing multicellular structures with synthetic cell-cell signaling. Toda S, Blauch LR, Tang SKY, Morsut L, Lim WA. Science. 2018 Jul 13;361(6398):156-162. doi: 10.1126/science.aat0271. Epub 2018 May 31. PubMed 29853554.
Backbone
  Vector backbone: pHR
  Backbone size w/o insert (bp): 10005
  Total vector size (bp): 819
  Vector type: Mammalian Expression, Lentiviral
Growth in bacteria
  Bacterial resistance: Ampicillin, 100 μg/mL
  Growth temperature: 37°C
  Growth strain: NEB Stable
  Copy number: High Copy
Gene/Insert
  Gene/Insert name: putative ECD of H. sapiens CD19
  Species: H. sapiens (human)
  Entrez Gene: CD19 (a.k.a. B4, CVID3)
Terms and licenses: Academic/Nonprofit Terms; Industry Terms: Not Available to Industry
How to cite: pHR_TetO_CD19-P2A-mCherry was a gift from Wendell Lim (Addgene plasmid # 133803 ; http://n2t.net/addgene:133803 ; RRID:Addgene_133803)
