[The description below was written by a language model from this plasmid's Addgene catalogue record and pLannotate feature annotations shown in this document.]
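Description:
pHR_TetO_CD19-P2A-mCherry is a lentiviral transfer plasmid built on the pHR backbone for repressible expression of a surface-displayed human CD19 fragment together with mCherry in mammalian cells. It is propagated in E. coli through a high-copy ColE1/pUC-type origin with ampicillin selection (AmpR). The viral portion carries a truncated HIV-1 5' LTR, the Ψ packaging signal with a partial gag region, the RRE for Rev-dependent RNA export, the cPPT/CTS, and a self-inactivating ΔU3 3' LTR, so the region between the LTRs can be packaged when helper functions are supplied in trans and then integrated into target cells. Backbone remnants, including an SV40 promoter, gpt fragments and SV40 small t/poly(A) sequences, lie outside the packaged region. No mammalian drug-selection marker is annotated within the provirus.

The expression cassette uses the CMV enhancer and promoter followed immediately by two short tet operator matches. This layout would let a Tet repressor bound downstream of the promoter shut off transcription, consistent with the stated "repressible" purpose, although the record does not specify the repressor used. The open reading frame begins with a mouse Igκ leader for secretion, followed by a short HA epitope match and an 819 bp CD19 segment described as the putative extracellular domain. This is anchored in the membrane by the PDGFRβ transmembrane domain. According to the plasmid name, a P2A peptide, which is not separately annotated, links this to mCherry, so red fluorescence reports expression of the ligand. A WPRE downstream enhances transcript expression. The catalogue's "total vector size" of 819 bp appears to be the insert length, since the sequenced record is 10,876 nt. The associated publication concerns synthetic cell-cell signaling, which fits use of surface CD19 as an engineered ligand on sender cells.
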