Features (pLannotate 1.2.2; 40 found; start..end, strand, type, name):
     88..188     +  CDS            Rev (fragment): human immunodeficiency virus 1 (HIV-1) Rev protein; rev; enhances nuclear export of unspliced and incompletely spliced viral mRNAs
    225..342     +  misc_feature   cPPT/CTS: central polypurine tract and central termination sequence of HIV-1
    379..402     -  misc_feature   MCS (fragment): pBluescript multiple cloning site
    402..705     +  enhancer       CMV enhancer: human cytomegalovirus immediate early enhancer
    706..909     +  promoter       CMV promoter: human cytomegalovirus (CMV) immediate early promoter
    911..930     +  promoter       PLtetO-1 promoter (fragment): modified phage lambda PL promoter with tet operator sites (Lutz and Bujard, 1997)
    932..951     +  promoter       PLtetO-1 promoter (fragment): modified phage lambda PL promoter with tet operator sites (Lutz and Bujard, 1997)
   1006..1068    +  sig_peptide    Igκ leader: leader sequence from mouse immunoglobulin κ light chain
   1068..1091    +  CDS            3xHA (fragment): three tandem HA epitope tags
   1111..1929    +  CDS            CD19 (fragment): CD19_HUMAN - Experimental evidence at protein level: Swiss-Prot protein existence level 1. Functions as coreceptor for the B-cell antigen receptor complex (BCR) on B-lymphocytes. Decreases the threshold for activation of downstream signaling pathways and for triggering B-cell responses to antigens (PubMed:2463100, PubMed:1373518, PubMed:16672701). Activates signaling pathways that lead to the activation of phosphatidylinositol 3-kinase and the mobilization of intracellular Ca(2+) stores (PubMed:9382888, PubMed:9317126, PubMed:12387743, PubMed:16672701). Is not required for early steps during B
   1933..2079    +  CDS            PDGFRβ TM domain: transmembrane domain from platelet derived growth factor receptor beta
   2167..2874    +  CDS            mCherry: mCherry is a basic (constitutively fluorescent) red fluorescent protein published in 2004, derived from Discosoma sp.. It is reported to be a very rapidly-maturing monomer with low acid sensitivity.
   2877..2896    +  misc_feature   MCS (fragment): pUC18/19 multiple cloning site
   2897..2915    +  misc_feature   MCS (fragment): pBluescript multiple cloning site
   2915..3503    +  misc_feature   WPRE: woodchuck hepatitis virus posttranscriptional regulatory element
   3504..3526    +  misc_feature   MCS (fragment): pBluescript multiple cloning site
   3543..3611    +  CDS            nef (fragment): NEF_HV1Z2 - Experimental evidence at protein level: Swiss-Prot protein existence level 1. Extracellular Nef protein targets CD4(+) T-lymphocytes for apoptosis by interacting with CXCR4 surface receptors. From Human immunodeficiency virus type 1 group M subtype D (isolate Z2/CDC-Z34) (HIV-1).
   3613..3846    +  LTR            3' LTR (ΔU3): self-inactivating 3' long terminal repeat (LTR) from HIV-1
   3871..3889    -  promoter       SP6 promoter: promoter for bacteriophage SP6 RNA polymerase
   4117..4396    +  CDS            TcR (fragment): tetracycline efflux protein; tet; confers resistance to tetracycline
   4397..4445    -  misc_feature   bom (fragment): basis of mobility region from pBR322
   4547..4582    -  CDS            rop (fragment): Rop protein, which maintains plasmids at low copy number; rop
   4677..4781    +  promoter       AmpR promoter: bla
   4782..5642    +  CDS            AmpR: β-lactamase; bla; confers resistance to ampicillin, carbenicillin, and related antibiotics
   5813..6401    +  rep_origin     ori: high-copy-number ColE1/pMB1/pBR322/pUC origin of replication
   6584..6640    +  CDS            lacI (fragment): lac repressor; lacI; The lac repressor binds to the lac operator to inhibit transcription in E. coli. This inhibition can be relieved by adding lactose or isopropyl-β-D-thiogalactopyranoside (IPTG).
   6647..6976    +  promoter       SV40 promoter: SV40 enhancer and early promoter
   7176..7295    +  CDS            gpt (fragment): XGPT_ECOLI - Also known as gpp, gxu. Experimental evidence at protein level: Swiss-Prot protein existence level 1. Purine salvage pathway enzyme that catalyzes the transfer of the ribosyl-5-phosphate group from 5-phospho-alpha-D-ribose 1- diphosphate (PRPP) to the N9 position of the 6-oxopurines guanine and xanthine to form the corresponding ribonucleotides GMP (guanosine 5'- monophosphate) and XMP (xanthosine 5'-monophosphate), with the release of PPi. To a lesser extent, also acts on hypoxanthine (PubMed:9100006, PubMed:3886014). Does not ribophosphorylate adenine (PubMed:3886014). From Esch
   7295..7630    +  CDS            gpt (fragment): XGPT_ECOLI - Also known as gpp, gxu. Experimental evidence at protein level: Swiss-Prot protein existence level 1. Purine salvage pathway enzyme that catalyzes the transfer of the ribosyl-5-phosphate group from 5-phospho-alpha-D-ribose 1- diphosphate (PRPP) to the N9 position of the 6-oxopurines guanine and xanthine to form the corresponding ribonucleotides GMP (guanosine 5'- monophosphate) and XMP (xanthosine 5'-monophosphate), with the release of PPi. To a lesser extent, also acts on hypoxanthine (PubMed:9100006, PubMed:3886014). Does not ribophosphorylate adenine (PubMed:3886014). From Esch
   7725..8030    +  CDS            frsA (fragment): FRSA_ECOLI - Also known as yafA. Experimental evidence at protein level: Swiss-Prot protein existence level 1. Catalyzes the hydrolysis of esters (PubMed:15808744). Displays esterase activity toward pNP-butyrate (PubMed:15808744). May stimulate mixed-acid fermentation by acting as a fermentation/respiration switch that down-regulates respiration and up- regulates fermentation rates (PubMed:15169777). From Escherichia coli (strain K12).
   8034..8108    +  CDS            small t antigen (fragment): SV40 (simian virus 40) small t antigen
   8110..8175    +  intron         small t intron: SV40 (simian virus 40) small t antigen intron
   8305..8325    +  CDS            SV40 NLS: nuclear localization signal of SV40 (simian virus 40) large T antigen
   8644..8727    +  CDS            large T antigen (fragment): large T antigen from SV40 (simian virus 40)
   8750..8884    +  polyA_signal   SV40 poly(A) signal: SV40 polyadenylation signal
   9051..9380    +  CDS            nef (fragment): NEF_HV1BR - Experimental evidence at protein level: Swiss-Prot protein existence level 1. Extracellular Nef protein targets CD4(+) T-lymphocytes for apoptosis by interacting with CXCR4 surface receptors (PubMed:14990729). From Human immunodeficiency virus type 1 group M subtype B (isolate BRU/LAI) (HIV-1).
   9428..9685    +  LTR            5' LTR (truncated): truncated 5' long terminal repeat (LTR) from HIV-1
   9732..9857    +  misc_feature   HIV-1 Ψ: packaging signal of human immunodeficiency virus type 1
   9841..10179   +  CDS            HIV-1 gag (fragment): gag protein from human immunodeficiency virus 1; gag
  10354..10587   +  misc_feature   RRE: The Rev response element (RRE) of HIV-1 allows for Rev-dependent mRNA export from the nucleus to the cytoplasm.
>Addgene plasmid #133803 | pHR_TetO_CD19-P2A-mCherry | addgene full sequence | sequence record 264951 | Addgene NGS Result
GGAGGCTTGGTAGGTTTAAGAATAGTTTTTGCTGTACTTTCTATAGTGAATAGAGTTAGGCAGGGATATT
CACCATTATCGTTTCAGACCCACCTCCCAACCCCGAGGGGACCCGACAGGCCCGAAGGAATAGAAGAAGA
AGGTGGAGAGAGAGACAGAGACAGATCCATTCGATTAGTGAACGGATCTCGACGGTATCGCCAAATGGCA
GTATTCATCCACAATTTTAAAAGAAAAGGGGGGATTGGGGGGTACAGTGCAGGGGAAAGAATAGTAGACA
TAATAGCAACAGACATACAAACTAAAGAATTACAAAAACAAATTACAAAAATTCAAAATTTTCGGGTTTA
TTACAGGGACAGCAGAGATCCAGTTTGGATCGATAAGCTTGATATCGAATTCGTTACATAACTTACGGTA
AATGGCCCGCCTGGCTGACCGCCCAACGACCCCCGCCCATTGACGTCAATAATGACGTATGTTCCCATAG
TAACGCCAATAGGGACTTTCCATTGACGTCAATGGGTGGAGTATTTACGGTAAACTGCCCACTTGGCAGT
ACATCAAGTGTATCATATGCCAAGTACGCCCCCTATTGACGTCAATGACGGTAAATGGCCCGCCTGGCAT
TATGCCCAGTACATGACCTTATGGGACTTTCCTACTTGGCAGTACATCTACGTATTAGTCATCGCTATTA
CCATGGTGATGCGGTTTTGGCAGTACATCAATGGGCGTGGATAGCGGTTTGACTCACGGGGATTTCCAAG
TCTCCACCCCATTGACGTCAATGGGAGTTTGTTTTGGCACCAAAATCAACGGGACTTTCCAAAATGTCGT
AACAACTCCGCCCCATTGACGCAAATGGGCGGTAGGCGTGTACGGTGGGAGGTCTATATAAGCAGAGCTC
TCCCTATCAGTGATAGAGATCTCCCTATCAGTGATAGAGATCGTCGAATTCTCACGCGTCTGCAGGATAT
CAAGCTTGCGGTACCGCGGGCCCGGATGGAGACAGACACACTCCTGCTATGGGTACTGCTGCTCTGGGTT
CCAGGTTCCACTGGTGACTATCCATATGATGTTCCAGATTATGCTGGGGCCCAGCCGGCCAGGCCCGAGG
AACCTCTAGTGGTGAAGGTGGAAGAGGGAGATAACGCTGTGCTGCAGTGCCTCAAGGGGACCTCAGATGG
CCCCACTCAGCAGCTGACCTGGTCTCGGGAGTCCCCGCTTAAACCCTTCTTAAAACTCAGCCTGGGGCTG
CCAGGCCTGGGAATCCACATGAGGCCCCTGGCCATCTGGCTTTTCATCTTCAACGTCTCTCAACAGATGG
GGGGCTTCTACCTGTGCCAGCCGGGGCCCCCCTCTGAGAAGGCCTGGCAGCCTGGCTGGACAGTCAATGT
GGAGGGCAGCGGGGAGCTGTTCCGGTGGAATGTTTCGGACCTAGGTGGCCTGGGCTGTGGCCTGAAGAAC
AGGTCCTCAGAGGGCCCCAGCTCCCCTTCCGGGAAGCTCATGAGCCCCAAGCTGTATGTGTGGGCCAAAG
ACCGCCCTGAGATCTGGGAGGGAGAGCCTCCGTGTGTCCCACCGAGGGACAGCCTGAACCAGAGCCTCAG
CCAGGACCTCACCATGGCCCCTGGCTCCACACTCTGGCTGTCCTGTGGGGTACCCCCTGACTCTGTGTCC
AGGGGCCCCCTCTCCTGGACCCATGTGCACCCCAAGGGGCCTAAGTCATTGCTGAGCCTAGAGCTGAAGG
ACGATCGCCCGGCCAGAGATATGTGGGTAATGGAGACGGGTCTGTTGTTGCCCCGGGCCACAGCTCAAGA
CGCTGGAAAGTATTATTGTCACCGTGGCAACCTGACCATGTCATTCCACCTGGAGATCACTGCTCGGCCA
GTACTATGGCACTGGCTGCTGAGGACTGGTGGCTGGAAGAATGCTGTGGGCCAGGACACGCAGGAGGTCA
TCGTGGTGCCACACTCCTTGCCCTTTAAGGTGGTGGTGATCTCAGCCATCCTGGCCCTGGTGGTGCTCAC
CATCATCTCCCTTATCATCCTCATCATGCTTTGGCAGAAGAAGCCACGTACTAGTGCCAGCGGCAGCGGC
GCCACAAACTTCTCTCTGCTAAAGCAAGCAGGTGATGTTGAAGAAAACCCCGGGCCTGCGGCCGCCATGG
TGAGCAAGGGCGAGGAGGATAACATGGCCATCATCAAGGAGTTCATGCGCTTCAAGGTGCACATGGAGGG
CTCCGTGAACGGCCACGAGTTCGAGATCGAGGGCGAGGGCGAGGGCCGCCCCTACGAGGGCACCCAGACC
GCCAAGCTGAAGGTGACCAAGGGTGGCCCCCTGCCCTTCGCCTGGGACATCCTGTCCCCTCAGTTCATGT
ACGGCTCCAAGGCCTACGTGAAGCACCCCGCCGACATCCCCGACTACTTGAAGCTGTCCTTCCCCGAGGG
CTTCAAGTGGGAGCGCGTGATGAACTTCGAGGACGGCGGCGTGGTGACCGTGACCCAGGACTCCTCCCTG
CAGGACGGCGAGTTCATCTACAAGGTGAAGCTGCGCGGCACCAACTTCCCCTCCGACGGCCCCGTAATGC
AGAAGAAGACCATGGGCTGGGAGGCCTCCTCCGAGCGGATGTACCCCGAGGACGGCGCCCTGAAGGGCGA
GATCAAGCAGAGGCTGAAGCTGAAGGACGGCGGCCACTACGACGCTGAGGTCAAGACCACCTACAAGGCC
AAGAAGCCCGTGCAGCTGCCCGGCGCCTACAACGTCAACATCAAGTTGGACATCACCTCCCACAACGAGG
ACTACACCATCGTGGAACAGTACGAACGCGCCGAGGGCCGCCACTCCACCGGCGGCATGGACGAGCTGTA
CAAGTAACCTGCAGGCATGCAAGCTTGATATCAAGCTTATCGATAATCAACCTCTGGATTACAAAATTTG
TGAAAGATTGACTGGTATTCTTAACTATGTTGCTCCTTTTACGCTATGTGGATACGCTGCTTTAATGCCT
TTGTATCATGCTATTGCTTCCCGTATGGCTTTCATTTTCTCCTCCTTGTATAAATCCTGGTTGCTGTCTC
TTTATGAGGAGTTGTGGCCCGTTGTCAGGCAACGTGGCGTGGTGTGCACTGTGTTTGCTGACGCAACCCC
CACTGGTTGGGGCATTGCCACCACCTGTCAGCTCCTTTCCGGGACTTTCGCTTTCCCCCTCCCTATTGCC
ACGGCGGAACTCATCGCCGCCTGCCTTGCCCGCTGCTGGACAGGGGCTCGGCTGTTGGGCACTGACAATT
CCGTGGTGTTGTCGGGGAAATCATCGTCCTTTCCTTGGCTGCTCGCCTGTGTTGCCACCTGGATTCTGCG
CGGGACGTCCTTCTGCTACGTCCCTTCGGCCCTCAATCCAGCGGACCTTCCTTCCCGCGGCCTGCTGCCG
GCTCTGCGGCCTCTTCCGCGTCTTCGCCTTCGCCCTCAGACGAGTCGGATCTCCCTTTGGGCCGCCTCCC
CGCATCGATACCGTCGACCTCGAGGGAATTAATTCGAGCTCGGTACCTTTAAGACCAATGACTTACAAGG
CAGCTGTAGATCTTAGCCACTTTTTAAAAGAAAAGGGGGGACTGGAAGGGCTAATTCACTCCCAACGAAG
ACAAGATCTGCTTTTTGCTTGTACTGGGTCTCTCTGGTTAGACCAGATCTGAGCCTGGGAGCTCTCTGGC
TAACTAGGGAACCCACTGCTTAAGCCTCAATAAAGCTTGCCTTGAGTGCTTCAAGTAGTGTGTGCCCGTC
TGTTGTGTGACTCTGGTAACTAGAGATCCCTCAGACCCTTTTAGTCAGTGTGGAAAATCTCTAGCAGCAT
CTAGAATTAATTCCGTGTATTCTATAGTGTCACCTAAATCGTATGTGTATGATACATAAGGTTATGTATT
AATTGTAGCCGCGTTCTAACGACAATATGTACAAGCCTAATTGTGTAGCATCTGGCTTACTGAAGCAGAC
CCTATCATCTCTCTCGTAAACTGCCGTCAGAGTCGGTTTGGTTGGACGAACCTTCTGAGTTTCTGGTAAC
GCCGTCCCGCACCCGGAAATGGTCAGCGAACCAATCAGCAGGGTCATCGCTAGCCAGATCCTCTACGCCG
GACGCATCGTGGCCGGCATCACCGGCGCCACAGGTGCGGTTGCTGGCGCCTATATCGCCGACATCACCGA
TGGGGAAGATCGGGCTCGCCACTTCGGGCTCATGAGCGCTTGTTTCGGCGTGGGTATGGTGGCAGGCCCC
GTGGCCGGGGGACTGTTGGGCGCCATCTCCTTGCATGCACCATTCCTTGCGGCGGCGGTGCTCAACGGCC
TCAACCTACTACTGGGCTGCTTCCTAATGCAGGAGTCGCATAAGGGAGAGCGTCGAATGGTGCACTCTCA
GTACAATCTGCTCTGATGCCGCATAGTTAAGCCAGCCCCGACACCCGCCAACACCCGCTGACGCGCCCTG
ACGGGCTTGTCTGCTCCCGGCATCCGCTTACAGACAAGCTGTGACCGTCTCCGGGAGCTGCATGTGTCAG
AGGTTTTCACCGTCATCACCGAAACGCGCGAGACGAAAGGGCCTCGTGATACGCCTATTTTTATAGGTTA
ATGTCATGATAATAATGGTTTCTTAGACGTCAGGTGGCACTTTTCGGGGAAATGTGCGCGGAACCCCTAT
TTGTTTATTTTTCTAAATACATTCAAATATGTATCCGCTCATGAGACAATAACCCTGATAAATGCTTCAA
TAATATTGAAAAAGGAAGAGTATGAGTATTCAACATTTCCGTGTCGCCCTTATTCCCTTTTTTGCGGCAT
TTTGCCTTCCTGTTTTTGCTCACCCAGAAACGCTGGTGAAAGTAAAAGATGCTGAAGATCAGTTGGGTGC
ACGAGTGGGTTACATCGAACTGGATCTCAACAGCGGTAAGATCCTTGAGAGTTTTCGCCCCGAAGAACGT
TTTCCAATGATGAGCACTTTTAAAGTTCTGCTATGTGGCGCGGTATTATCCCGTATTGACGCCGGGCAAG
AGCAACTCGGTCGCCGCATACACTATTCTCAGAATGACTTGGTTGAGTACTCACCAGTCACAGAAAAGCA
TCTTACGGATGGCATGACAGTAAGAGAATTATGCAGTGCTGCCATAACCATGAGTGATAACACTGCGGCC
AACTTACTTCTGACAACGATCGGAGGACCGAAGGAGCTAACCGCTTTTTTGCACAACATGGGGGATCATG
TAACTCGCCTTGATCGTTGGGAACCGGAGCTGAATGAAGCCATACCAAACGACGAGCGTGACACCACGAT
GCCTGTAGCAATGGCAACAACGTTGCGCAAACTATTAACTGGCGAACTACTTACTCTAGCTTCCCGGCAA
CAATTAATAGACTGGATGGAGGCGGATAAAGTTGCAGGACCACTTCTGCGCTCGGCCCTTCCGGCTGGCT
GGTTTATTGCTGATAAATCTGGAGCCGGTGAGCGTGGGTCTCGCGGTATCATTGCAGCACTGGGGCCAGA
TGGTAAGCCCTCCCGTATCGTAGTTATCTACACGACGGGGAGTCAGGCAACTATGGATGAACGAAATAGA
CAGATCGCTGAGATAGGTGCCTCACTGATTAAGCATTGGTAACTGTCAGACCAAGTTTACTCATATATAC
TTTAGATTGATTTAAAACTTCATTTTTAATTTAAAAGGATCTAGGTGAAGATCCTTTTTGATAATCTCAT
GACCAAAATCCCTTAACGTGAGTTTTCGTTCCACTGAGCGTCAGACCCCGTAGAAAAGATCAAAGGATCT
TCTTGAGATCCTTTTTTTCTGCGCGTAATCTGCTGCTTGCAAACAAAAAAACCACCGCTACCAGCGGTGG
TTTGTTTGCCGGATCAAGAGCTACCAACTCTTTTTCCGAAGGTAACTGGCTTCAGCAGAGCGCAGATACC
AAATACTGTTCTTCTAGTGTAGCCGTAGTTAGGCCACCACTTCAAGAACTCTGTAGCACCGCCTACATAC
CTCGCTCTGCTAATCCTGTTACCAGTGGCTGCTGCCAGTGGCGATAAGTCGTGTCTTACCGGGTTGGACT
CAAGACGATAGTTACCGGATAAGGCGCAGCGGTCGGGCTGAACGGGGGGTTCGTGCACACAGCCCAGCTT
GGAGCGAACGACCTACACCGAACTGAGATACCTACAGCGTGAGCTATGAGAAAGCGCCACGCTTCCCGAA
GGGAGAAAGGCGGACAGGTATCCGGTAAGCGGCAGGGTCGGAACAGGAGAGCGCACGAGGGAGCTTCCAG
GGGGAAACGCCTGGTATCTTTATAGTCCTGTCGGGTTTCGCCACCTCTGACTTGAGCGTCGATTTTTGTG
ATGCTCGTCAGGGGGGCGGAGCCTATGGAAAAACGCCAGCAACGCGGCCTTTTTACGGTTCCTGGCCTTT
TGCTGGCCTTTTGCTCACATGTTCTTTCCTGCGTTATCCCCTGATTCTGTGGATAACCGTATTACCGCCT
TTGAGTGAGCTGATACCGCTCGCCGCAGCCGAACGACCGAGCGCAGCGAGTCAGTGAGCGAGGAAGCGGA
AGAGCGCCCAATACGCAAACCGCCTCTCCCCGCGCGTTGGCCGATTCATTAATGCAGCTGTGGAATGTGT
GTCAGTTAGGGTGTGGAAAGTCCCCAGGCTCCCCAGCAGGCAGAAGTATGCAAAGCATGCATCTCAATTA
GTCAGCAACCAGGTGTGGAAAGTCCCCAGGCTCCCCAGCAGGCAGAAGTATGCAAAGCATGCATCTCAAT
TAGTCAGCAACCATAGTCCCGCCCCTAACTCCGCCCATCCCGCCCCTAACTCCGCCCAGTTCCGCCCATT
CTCCGCCCCATGGCTGACTAATTTTTTTTATTTATGCAGAGGCCGAGGCCGCCTCGGCCTCTGAGCTATT
CCAGAAGTAGTGAGGAGGCTTTTTTGGAGGCCTAGGCTTTTGCAAAAAGCTTGGACACAAGACAGGCTTG
CGAGATATGTTTGAGAATACCACTTTATCCCGCGTCAGGGAGAGGCAGTGCGTAAAAAGACGCGGACTCA
TGTGAAATACTGGTTTTTAGTGCGCCAGATCTCTATAATCTCGCGCAACCTATTTTCCCCTCGAACACTT
TTTAAGCCGTAGATAAACAGGCTGGGACACTTCACATGAGCGAAAAATACATCGTCACCTGGGACATGTT
GCAGATCCATGCACGTAAACTCGCAAGCCGACTGATGCCTTCTGAACAATGGAAAGGCATTATTGCCGTA
AGCCGTGGCGGTCTGTACCGGGTGCGTTACTGGCGCGTGAACTGGGTATTCGTCATGTCGATACCGTTTG
TATTTCCAGCTACGATCACGACAACCAGCGCGAGCTTAAAGTGCTGAAACGCGCAGAAGGCGATGGCGAA
GGCTTCATCGTTATTGATGACCTGGTGGATACCGGTGGTACTGCGGTTGCGATTCGTGAAATGTATCCAA
AAGCGCACTTTGTCACCATCTTCGCAAAACCGGCTGGTCGTCCGCTGGTTGATGACTATGTTGTTGATAT
CCCGCAAGATACCTGGATTGAACAGCCGTGGGATATGGGCGTCGTATTCGTCCCGCCAATCTCCGGTCGC
TAATCTTTTCAACGCCTGGCACTGCCGGGCGTTGTTCTTTTTAACTTCAGGCGGGTTACAATAGTTTCCA
GTAAGTATTCTGGAGGCTGCATCCATGACACAGGCAAACCTGAGCGAAACCCTGTTCAAACCCCGCTTTA
AACATCCTGAAACCTCGACGCTAGTCCGCCGCTTTAATCACGGCGCACAACCGCCTGTGCAGTCGGCCCT
TGATGGTAAAACCATCCCTCACTGGTATCGCATGATTAACCGTCTGATGTGGATCTGGCGCGGCATTGAC
CCACGCGAAATCCTCGACGTCCAGGCACGTATTGTGATGAGCGATGCCGAACGTACCGACGATGATTTAT
ACGATACGGTGATTGGCTACCGTGGCGGCAACTGGATTTATGAGTGGGCCCCGGATCTTTGTGAAGGAAC
CTTACTTCTGTGGTGTGACATAATTGGACAAACTACCTACAGAGATTTAAAGCTCTAAGGTAAATATAAA
ATTTTTAAGTGTATAATGTGTTAAACTACTGATTCTAATTGTTTGTGTATTTTAGATTCCAACCTATGGA
ACTGATGAATGGGAGCAGTGGTGGAATGCCTTTAATGAGGAAAACCTGTTTTGCTCAGAAGAAATGCCAT
CTAGTGATGATGAGGCTACTGCTGACTCTCAACATTCTACTCCTCCAAAAAAGAAGAGAAAGGTAGAAGA
CCCCAAGGACTTTCCTTCAGAATTGCTAAGTTTTTTGAGTCATGCTGTGTTTAGTAATAGAACTCTTGCT
TGCTTTGCTATTTACACCACAAAGGAAAAAGCTGCACTGCTATACAAGAAAATTATGGAAAAATATTCTG
TAACCTTTATAAGTAGGCATAACAGTTATAATCATAACATACTGTTTTTTCTTACTCCACACAGGCATAG
AGTGTCTGCTATTAATAACTATGCTCAAAAATTGTGTACCTTTAGCTTTTTAATTTGTAAAGGGGTTAAT
AAGGAATATTTGATGTATAGTGCCTTGACTAGAGATCATAATCAGCCATACCACATTTGTAGAGGTTTTA
CTTGCTTTAAAAAACCTCCCACACCTCCCCCTGAACCTGAAACATAAAATGAATGCAATTGTTGTTGTTA
ACTTGTTTATTGCAGCTTATAATGGTTACAAATAAAGCAATAGCATCACAAATTTCACAAATAAAGCATT
TTTTTCACTGCATTCTAGTTGTGGTTTGTCCAAACTCATCAATGTATCTTATCATGTCTGGATCAACTGG
ATAACTCAAGCTAACCAAAATCATCCCAAACTTCCCACCCCATACCCTATTACCACTGCCAATTACCTGT
GGTTTCATTTACTCTAAACCTGTGATTCCTCTGAATTATTTTCATTTTAAAGAAATTGTATTTGTTAAAT
ATGTACTACAAACTTAGTAGTTGGAAGGGCTAATTCACTCCCAAAGAAGACAAGATATCCTTGATCTGTG
GATCTACCACACACAAGGCTACTTCCCTGATTAGCAGAACTACACACCAGGGCCAGGGGTCAGATATCCA
CTGACCTTTGGATGGTGCTACAAGCTAGTACCAGTTGAGCCAGATAAGGTAGAAGAGGCCAATAAAGGAG
AGAACACCAGCTTGTTACACCCTGTGAGCCTGCATGGGATGGATGACCCGGAGAGAGAAGTGTTAGAGTG
GAGGTTTGACAGCCGCCTAGCATTTCATCACGTGGCCCGAGAGCTGCATCCGGAGTACTTCAAGAACTGC
TGATATCGAGCTTGCTACAAGGGACTTTCCGCTGGGGACTTTCCAGGGAGGCGTGGCCTGGGCGGGACTG
GGGAGTGGCGAGCCCTCAGATCCTGCATATAAGCAGCTGCTTTTTGCCTGTACTGGGTCTCTCTGGTTAG
ACCAGATCTGAGCCTGGGAGCTCTCTGGCTAACTAGGGAACCCACTGCTTAAGCCTCAATAAAGCTTGCC
TTGAGTGCTTCAAGTAGTGTGTGCCCGTCTGTTGTGTGACTCTGGTAACTAGAGATCCCTCAGACCCTTT
TAGTCAGTGTGGAAAATCTCTAGCAGTGGCGCCCGAACAGGGACTTGAAAGCGAAAGGGAAACCAGAGGA
GCTCTCTCGACGCAGGACTCGGCTTGCTGAAGCGCGCACGGCAAGAGGCGAGGGGCGGCGACTGGTGAGT
ACGCCAAAAATTTTGACTAGCGGAGGCTAGAAGGAGAGAGATGGGTGCGAGAGCGTCAGTATTAAGCGGG
GGAGAATTAGATCGCGATGGGAAAAAATTCGGTTAAGGCCAGGGGGAAAGAAAAAATATAAATTAAAACA
TATAGTATGGGCAAGCAGGGAGCTAGAACGATTCGCAGTTAATCCTGGCCTGTTAGAAACATCAGAAGGC
TGTAGACAAATACTGGGACAGCTACAACCATCCCTTCAGACAGGATCAGAAGAACTTAGATCATTATATA
ATACAGTAGCAACCCTCTATTGTGTGCATCAAAGGATAGAGATAAAAGACACCAAGGAAGCTTTAGACAA
GATAGAGGAAGAGCAAAACAAAAGTAAGACCACCGCACAGCAAGCGGCCGGCCGCTGATCTTCAGACCTG
GAGGAGGAGATATGAGGGACAATTGGAGAAGTGAATTATATAAATATAAAGTAGTAAAAATTGAACCATT
AGGAGTAGCACCCACCAAGGCAAAGAGAAGAGTGGTGCAGAGAGAAAAAAGAGCAGTGGGAATAGGAGCT
TTGTTCCTTGGGTTCTTGGGAGCAGCAGGAAGCACTATGGGCGCAGCGTCAATGACGCTGACGGTACAGG
CCAGACAATTATTGTCTGGTATAGTGCAGCAGCAGAACAATTTGCTGAGGGCTATTGAGGCGCAACAGCA
TCTGTTGCAACTCACAGTCTGGGGCATCAAGCAGCTCCAGGCAAGAATCCTGGCTGTGGAAAGATACCTA
AAGGATCAACAGCTCCTGGGGATTTGGGGTTGCTCTGGAAAACTCATTTGCACCACTGCTGTGCCTTGGA
ATGCTAGTTGGAGTAATAAATCTCTGGAACAGATTTGGAATCACACGACCTGGATGGAGTGGGACAGAGA
AATTAACAATTACACAAGCTTAATACACTCCTTAATTGAAGAATCGCAAAACCAGCAAGAAAAGAATGAA
CAAGAATTATTGGAATTAGATAAATGGGCAAGTTTGTGGAATTGGTTTAACATAACAAATTGGCTGTGGT
ATATAAAATTATTCATAATGATAGTA
